Addgene plasmid #46731: pcDNA3.2 mir-1-1 reporter mir193b-1
Depositing lab: David Bartel. Depositing organization: Whitehead Institute for Biomedical Research. Publication: Beyond Secondary Structure: Primary-Sequence Determinants License Pri-miRNA Hairpins for Processing. Auyeung VC, Ulitsky I, McGeary SE, Bartel DP. Cell. 2013 Feb 14;152(4):844-58. doi: 10.1016/j.cell.2013.01.031. PubMed 23415231.
Backbone
  Vector backbone: pcDNA3.2 V5-DEST mir-1-1 reporter
  Backbone manufacturer: Bartel lab (Addgene plasmid# 46646)
  Backbone size w/o insert (bp): 8038
  Vector type: Mammalian Expression, RNAi
  Selectable markers: Neomycin (select with G418)
Growth in bacteria
  Bacterial resistance: Ampicillin, 100 μg/mL
  Growth temperature: 37°C
  Growth strain: DH5alpha
  Copy number: High Copy
Gene/Insert
  Gene/Insert name: mir193b-1 (alt name: mir193b-1 pri-mRNA)
  Species: H. sapiens (human), Synthetic
  Mutation: see sequence and publication
  Entrez Gene: MIR193B (a.k.a. MIRN193B, mir-193b)
  Promoter: CMV
  Tag / fusion protein: hsa-mir-1-1 (C terminal on insert); V5 (C terminal on backbone)
  Cloning method: Gateway Cloning
  Sequencing primers: 5′ CMV-F; 3′ TK-pA-R
Terms and licenses: Academic/Nonprofit Terms; Industry Terms: Not Available to Industry
How to cite: pcDNA3.2 mir-1-1 reporter mir193b-1 was a gift from David Bartel (Addgene plasmid # 46731 ; http://n2t.net/addgene:46731 ; RRID:Addgene_46731)
