[The description below was written by a language model from this plasmid's Addgene catalogue record and pLannotate feature annotations shown in this document.]
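Description:
pcDNA3.2 mir-1-1 reporter mir193b-1 is a mammalian expression plasmid for assaying how efficiently a primary microRNA hairpin is processed in cells. It derives from a Gateway destination vector (pcDNA3.2 V5-DEST) modified to carry a human mir-1-1 hairpin. It is maintained in E. coli through a high-copy ColE1/pUC-type origin with ampicillin resistance from the bla gene, and it also carries an f1 origin. For selection in mammalian cells, an SV40 early promoter drives a neomycin phosphotransferase gene that confers G418 resistance, followed by an SV40 polyadenylation signal.

The payload is a single transcription unit driven by the CMV immediate-early enhancer and promoter, with a T7 promoter just downstream. A human-derived, partly synthetic mir-193b pri-miRNA segment sits between attB1 and attB2 sites left by Gateway recombination. The catalogue notes that it carries mutations but refers to the sequence and publication for their nature, so the specific variant is not stated here. Immediately downstream on the same transcript lies the mir-1 precursor, followed by the backbone's V5 tag sequence, which has no evident role in a noncoding transcript, and the HSV TK polyadenylation signal. Because both hairpins are made from one RNA, the constant mir-1-1 hairpin presumably serves as an internal reference against which output from the mir-193b test hairpin can be normalised. This fits the associated study of primary-sequence features that license pri-miRNA hairpins for processing.

The annotated full sequence is 6,001 nt, shorter than the 8,038 bp listed for the backbone without insert. This is probably because Gateway recombination replaces the destination cassette with the small insert, though the record does not say so.
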