Features (pLannotate 1.2.2; 24 found; start..end, strand, type, name):
     36..80      -  misc_feature   bom (fragment): basis of mobility region from pBR322
    235..614     +  enhancer       CMV enhancer: human cytomegalovirus immediate early enhancer
    615..818     +  promoter       CMV promoter: human cytomegalovirus (CMV) immediate early promoter
    814..847     +  LTR            5' LTR (truncated) (fragment): truncated 5' long terminal repeat (LTR) from HIV-1
    863..881     +  promoter       T7 promoter: promoter for bacteriophage T7 RNA polymerase
    911..935     +  protein_bind   attB1: mutant version of attB; recombination site for the Gateway® BP reaction BP Clonase™
    972..1073    +  ncRNA          mir-193: Accession: RF01895 - microRNA mir-193
   1117..1137    -  protein_bind   attB2: mutant version of attB; core recombination site for the Gateway® BP reaction BP Clonase™
   1216..1292    +  ncRNA          mir-1: Accession: RF00103 - mir-1 microRNA precursor family
   1491..1532    +  CDS            V5 tag: epitope tag from simian virus 5
   1616..1664    +  polyA_signal   HSV TK poly(A) signal: herpes simplex virus thymidine kinase polyadenylation signal (Cole and Stacy, 1985)
   1755..1771    -  polyA_signal   bGH poly(A) signal (fragment): bovine growth hormone polyadenylation signal
   1866..2294    +  rep_origin     f1 ori (sequence partly withheld): f1 bacteriophage origin of replication; arrow indicates direction of (+) strand synthesis
   2308..2637    +  promoter       SV40 promoter: SV40 enhancer and early promoter
   2704..3495    +  CDS            neo: KKA2_KLEPN - Also known as kan, nptII. Experimental evidence at protein level: Swiss-Prot protein existence level 1. Resistance to kanamycin, neomycin, paromomycin, ribostamycin, butirosin and gentamicin B. From Klebsiella pneumoniae.
   3521..3679    +  CDS            ble (fragment): BLE_KLEPN - Experimental evidence at protein level: Swiss-Prot protein existence level 1. Binding protein with a strong affinity to the bleomycin family of antibiotics. Binds to CL990; an antimitotic-antibiotic compound. From Klebsiella pneumoniae.
   3674..3795    +  polyA_signal   SV40 poly(A) signal: SV40 polyadenylation signal
   3868..3884    -  protein_bind   lac operator: The lac repressor binds to the lac operator to inhibit transcription in E. coli. This inhibition can be relieved by adding lactose or isopropyl-β-D-thiogalactopyranoside (IPTG). lac repressor encoded by lacI
   3892..3922    -  promoter       lac promoter: promoter for the E. coli lac operon
   3937..3958    -  protein_bind   CAP binding site: CAP binding activates transcription in the presence of cAMP. E. coli catabolite activator protein
   3971..4063    -  CDS            lacI (fragment): lac repressor; lacI; The lac repressor binds to the lac operator to inhibit transcription in E. coli. This inhibition can be relieved by adding lactose or isopropyl-β-D-thiogalactopyranoside (IPTG).
   4246..4834    -  rep_origin     ori: high-copy-number ColE1/pMB1/pBR322/pUC origin of replication
   5005..5865    -  CDS            AmpR: β-lactamase; bla; confers resistance to ampicillin, carbenicillin, and related antibiotics
   5866..5970    -  promoter       AmpR promoter: bla
>Addgene plasmid #46731 | pcDNA3.2 mir-1-1 reporter mir193b-1 | depositor full sequence | sequence record 117489 | pcDNA3.2 mir-1-1 reporter mir193b-1 sequence 6001 bps
GACGGATCGGGAGATCTCCCGATCCCCTATGGTCGACTCTCAGTACAATCTGCTCTGATGCCGCATAGTT
AAGCCAGTATCTGCTCCCTGCTTGTGTGTTGGAGGTCGCTGAGTAGTGCGCGAGCAAAATTTAAGCTACA
ACAAGGCAAGGCTTGACCGACAATTGCATGAAGAATCTGCTTAGGGTTAGGCGTTTTGCGCTGCTTCGCG
ATGTACGGGCCAGATATACGCGTTGACATTGATTATTGACTAGTTATTAATAGTAATCAATTACGGGGTC
ATTAGTTCATAGCCCATATATGGAGTTCCGCGTTACATAACTTACGGTAAATGGCCCGCCTGGCTGACCG
CCCAACGACCCCCGCCCATTGACGTCAATAATGACGTATGTTCCCATAGTAACGCCAATAGGGACTTTCC
ATTGACGTCAATGGGTGGACTATTTACGGTAAACTGCCCACTTGGCAGTACATCAAGTGTATCATATGCC
AAGTACGCCCCCTATTGACGTCAATGACGGTAAATGGCCCGCCTGGCATTATGCCCAGTACATGACCTTA
TGGGACTTTCCTACTTGGCAGTACATCTACGTATTAGTCATCGCTATTACCATGGTGATGCGGTTTTGGC
AGTACATCAATGGGCGTGGATAGCGGTTTGACTCACGGGGATTTCCAAGTCTCCACCCCATTGACGTCAA
TGGGAGTTTGTTTTGGCACCAAAATCAACGGGACTTTCCAAAATGTCGTAACAACTCCGCCCCATTGACG
CAAATGGGCGGTAGGCGTGTACGGTGGGAGGTCTATATAAGCAGAGCTCTCTGGCTAACTAGAGAACCCA
CTGCTTACTGGCTTATCGAAATTAATACGACTCACTATAGGGAGACCCAAGCTGGCTAGTTAAGCTATCA
ACAAGTTTGTACAAAAAAGCAGGCTGCCGTGAATGGGGACTCACTTCTTGGGAAAAGAGGCTTTTGGAGG
CCATGGTCTCAGAATCGGGGTTTTGAGGGCGAGATGAGTTTATGTTTTATCCAACTGGCCCTCAAAGTCC
CGCTTTTGGGGTCATTCTGGACAGCGAGGGACTCAGGCCCCGGCAGTCTCGGGAGGGTGAGGGCCCCAGC
TTTCTTGTACAAAGTGGTTGATCTAGAGGGCCCGCAGTGGGGTCAGCTTCTACCGGGGCGGCGTCCCGGG
GTCTTGGAACTGCATGCAGACTGCCTGCTTGGGAAACATACTTCTTTATATGCCCATATGGACCTGCTAA
GCTATGGAATGTAAAGAAGTATGTATCTCAGGCCGGGACCTCTCTCGCCGCACTGAGGGGCACTCCACAC
CACGGGGGCCGCCGCGGCCGACAGCCAGCCAGGCGGCTGTGGTGGGGGTGAGGCTGGGGCGGCAGGCTGC
CTGGGCGTTGGTGGACGGTCGTGTCCCCGCCAGCATTGTTCTGTCACTTTGCCTGTGTCAGCAGGTGGAA
GTGCTCACCAGACATTCGAAGGTAAGCCTATCCCTAACCCTCTCCTCGGTCTCGATTCTACGCGTACCGG
TTAGTAATGAGTTTAAACGGGGGAGGCTAACTGAAACACGGAAGGAGACAATACCGGAAGGAACCCGCGC
TATGACGGCAATAAAAAGACAGAATAAAACGCACGGGTGTTGGGTCGTTTGTTCATAAACGCGGGGTTCG
GTCCCAGGGCTGGCACTCTGTCGATACCCCACCGAGACCCCATTGGGGCCAATACGCCCGCGTTTCTTCC
TTTTCCCCACCCCACCCCCCAAGTTCGGGTGAAGGCCCAGGGCTCGCAGCCAACGTCGGGGCGGCAGGCC
CTGCCATAGCAGATCTGCGCAGCTGGGGCTCTAGGGGGTATCCCC
[124 nt withheld, positions 1866-1989]
C
[32 nt withheld, positions 1991-2022]
CA
[57 nt withheld, positions 2025-2081]
A
[49 nt withheld, positions 2083-2131]
CCTTTGACGTTGGAGTCCACGTTCTTT
[37 nt withheld, positions 2159-2195]
ACCCTATCTCGGTCTATTCTTTTGATTTATAAGGGATTTTGGGGATTTCGGCCTATTGGTTAAAAAATGA
GCTGATTTAACAAAAATTTAACGCGAATTAATTCTGTGGAATGTGTGTCAGTTAGGGTGTGGAAAGTCCC
CAGGCTCCCCAGCAGGCAGAAGTATGCAAAGCATGCATCTCAATTAGTCAGCAACCAGGTGTGGAAAGTC
CCCAGGCTCCCCAGCAGGCAGAAGTATGCAAAGCATGCATCTCAATTAGTCAGCAACCATAGTCCCGCCC
CTAACTCCGCCCATCCCGCCCCTAACTCCGCCCAGTTCCGCCCATTCTCCGCCCCATGGCTGACTAATTT
TTTTTATTTATGCAGAGGCCGAGGCCGCCTCTGCCTCTGAGCTATTCCAGAAGTAGTGAGGAGGCTTTTT
TGGAGGCCTAGGCTTTTGCAAAAAGCTCCCGGGAGCTTGTATATCCATTTTCGGATCTGATCAAGAGACA
GGATGAGGATCGTTTCGCATGATTGAACAAGATGGATTGCACGCAGGTTCTCCGGCCGCTTGGGTGGAGA
GGCTATTCGGCTATGACTGGGCACAACAGACAATCGGCTGCTCTGATGCCGCCGTGTTCCGGCTGTCAGC
GCAGGGGCGCCCGGTTCTTTTTGTCAAGACCGACCTGTCCGGTGCCCTGAATGAACTGCAGGACGAGGCA
GCGCGGCTATCGTGGCTGGCCACGACGGGCGTTCCTTGCGCAGCTGTGCTCGACGTTGTCACTGAAGCGG
GAAGGGACTGGCTGCTATTGGGCGAAGTGCCGGGGCAGGATCTCCTGTCATCTCACCTTGCTCCTGCCGA
GAAAGTATCCATCATGGCTGATGCAATGCGGCGGCTGCATACGCTTGATCCGGCTACCTGCCCATTCGAC
CACCAAGCGAAACATCGCATCGAGCGAGCACGTACTCGGATGGAAGCCGGTCTTGTCGATCAGGATGATC
TGGACGAAGAGCATCAGGGGCTCGCGCCAGCCGAACTGTTCGCCAGGCTCAAGGCGCGCATGCCCGACGG
CGAGGATCTCGTCGTGACCCATGGCGATGCCTGCTTGCCGAATATCATGGTGGAAAATGGCCGCTTTTCT
GGATTCATCGACTGTGGCCGGCTGGGTGTGGCGGACCGCTATCAGGACATAGCGTTGGCTACCCGTGATA
TTGCTGAAGAGCTTGGCGGCGAATGGGCTGACCGCTTCCTCGTGCTTTACGGTATCGCCGCTCCCGATTC
GCAGCGCATCGCCTTCTATCGCCTTCTTGACGAGTTCTTCTGAGCGGGACTCTGGGGTTCGCGAAATGAC
CGACCAAGCGACGCCCAACCTGCCATCACGAGATTTCGATTCCACCGCCGCCTTCTATGAAAGGTTGGGC
TTCGGAATCGTTTTCCGGGACGCCGGCTGGATGATCCTCCAGCGCGGGGATCTCATGCTGGAGTTCTTCG
CCCACCCCAACTTGTTTATTGCAGCTTATAATGGTTACAAATAAAGCAATAGCATCACAAATTTCACAAA
TAAAGCATTTTTTTCACTGCATTCTAGTTGTGGTTTGTCCAAACTCATCAATGTATCTTATCATGTCTGT
ATACCGTCGACCTCTAGCTAGAGCTTGGCGTAATCATGGTCATAGCTGTTTCCTGTGTGAAATTGTTATC
CGCTCACAATTCCACACAACATACGAGCCGGAAGCATAAAGTGTAAAGCCTGGGGTGCCTAATGAGTGAG
CTAACTCACATTAATTGCGTTGCGCTCACTGCCCGCTTTCCAGTCGGGAAACCTGTCGTGCCAGCTGCAT
TAATGAATCGGCCAACGCGCGGGGAGAGGCGGTTTGCGTATTGGGCGCTCTTCCGCTTCCTCGCTCACTG
ACTCGCTGCGCTCGGTCGTTCGGCTGCGGCGAGCGGTATCAGCTCACTCAAAGGCGGTAATACGGTTATC
CACAGAATCAGGGGATAACGCAGGAAAGAACATGTGAGCAAAAGGCCAGCAAAAGGCCAGGAACCGTAAA
AAGGCCGCGTTGCTGGCGTTTTTCCATAGGCTCCGCCCCCCTGACGAGCATCACAAAAATCGACGCTCAA
GTCAGAGGTGGCGAAACCCGACAGGACTATAAAGATACCAGGCGTTTCCCCCTGGAAGCTCCCTCGTGCG
CTCTCCTGTTCCGACCCTGCCGCTTACCGGATACCTGTCCGCCTTTCTCCCTTCGGGAAGCGTGGCGCTT
TCTCAATGCTCACGCTGTAGGTATCTCAGTTCGGTGTAGGTCGTTCGCTCCAAGCTGGGCTGTGTGCACG
AACCCCCCGTTCAGCCCGACCGCTGCGCCTTATCCGGTAACTATCGTCTTGAGTCCAACCCGGTAAGACA
CGACTTATCGCCACTGGCAGCAGCCACTGGTAACAGGATTAGCAGAGCGAGGTATGTAGGCGGTGCTACA
GAGTTCTTGAAGTGGTGGCCTAACTACGGCTACACTAGAAGGACAGTATTTGGTATCTGCGCTCTGCTGA
AGCCAGTTACCTTCGGAAAAAGAGTTGGTAGCTCTTGATCCGGCAAACAAACCACCGCTGGTAGCGGTGG
TTTTTTTGTTTGCAAGCAGCAGATTACGCGCAGAAAAAAAGGATCTCAAGAAGATCCTTTGATCTTTTCT
ACGGGGTCTGACGCTCAGTGGAACGAAAACTCACGTTAAGGGATTTTGGTCATGAGATTATCAAAAAGGA
TCTTCACCTAGATCCTTTTAAATTAAAAATGAAGTTTTAAATCAATCTAAAGTATATATGAGTAAACTTG
GTCTGACAGTTACCAATGCTTAATCAGTGAGGCACCTATCTCAGCGATCTGTCTATTTCGTTCATCCATA
GTTGCCTGACTCCCCGTCGTGTAGATAACTACGATACGGGAGGGCTTACCATCTGGCCCCAGTGCTGCAA
TGATACCGCGAGACCCACGCTCACCGGCTCCAGATTTATCAGCAATAAACCAGCCAGCCGGAAGGGCCGA
GCGCAGAAGTGGTCCTGCAACTTTATCCGCCTCCATCCAGTCTATTAATTGTTGCCGGGAAGCTAGAGTA
AGTAGTTCGCCAGTTAATAGTTTGCGCAACGTTGTTGCCATTGCTACAGGCATCGTGGTGTCACGCTCGT
CGTTTGGTATGGCTTCATTCAGCTCCGGTTCCCAACGATCAAGGCGAGTTACATGATCCCCCATGTTGTG
CAAAAAAGCGGTTAGCTCCTTCGGTCCTCCGATCGTTGTCAGAAGTAAGTTGGCCGCAGTGTTATCACTC
ATGGTTATGGCAGCACTGCATAATTCTCTTACTGTCATGCCATCCGTAAGATGCTTTTCTGTGACTGGTG
AGTACTCAACCAAGTCATTCTGAGAATAGTGTATGCGGCGACCGAGTTGCTCTTGCCCGGCGTCAATACG
GGATAATACCGCGCCACATAGCAGAACTTTAAAAGTGCTCATCATTGGAAAACGTTCTTCGGGGCGAAAA
CTCTCAAGGATCTTACCGCTGTTGAGATCCAGTTCGATGTAACCCACTCGTGCACCCAACTGATCTTCAG
CATCTTTTACTTTCACCAGCGTTTCTGGGTGAGCAAAAACAGGAAGGCAAAATGCCGCAAAAAAGGGAAT
AAGGGCGACACGGAAATGTTGAATACTCATACTCTTCCTTTTTCAATATTATTGAAGCATTTATCAGGGT
TATTGTCTCATGAGCGGATACATATTTGAATGTATTTAGAAAAATAAACAAATAGGGGTTCCGCGCACAT
TTCCCCGAAAAGTGCCACCTGACGTC
