>Addgene plasmid #46731 | pcDNA3.2 mir-1-1 reporter mir193b-1 | addgene partial sequence | sequence record 75778 | CMV-F 5'-CGCAAATGGGCGGTAGGCGTG-3'
TCGAAATTAATACGACTCACTATAGGGAGACCCAAGCTGGCTAGTTAAGCTATCAACAAGTTTGTACAAA
AAAGCAGGCTGCCGTGAATGGGGACTCACTTCTTGGGAAAAGAGGCTTTTGGAGGCCATGGTCTCAGAAT
CGGGGTTTTGAGGGCGAGATGAGTTTATGTTTTATCCAACTGGCCCTCAAAGTCCCGCTTTTGGGGTCAT
TCTGGACAGCGAGGGACTCAGGCCCCGGCAGTCTCGGGAGGGTGAGGGCCCCAGCTTTCTTGTACAAAGT
GGTTGATCTAGAGGGCCCGCAGTGGGGTCAGCTTCTACCGGGGCGGCGTCCCGGGGTCTTGGAACTGCAT
GCAGACTGCCTGCTTGGGAAACATACTTCTTTATATGCCCATATGGACCTGCTAAGCTATGGAATGTAAA
GAAGTATGTATCTCAGGCCGGGACCTCTCTCGCCGCACTGAGGGGCACTCCACACCACGGGGGCCGCCGC
GGCCGACAGCCAGCCAGGCGGCTGTGGTGGGGGTGAGGCTGGGGCGGCAGGCTGCCTGGGCGTTGGTGGA
CGGTCGTGTCCCCGCCAGCATTGTTCTGTCACTTTGCCTGTGTCAGCAGGTGGAAGTGCTCACCAGACAT
TCGAAGGTAAGCCTATCCCTAACCCTCTCCTCGGTCTCGATTCTACGCGTACCGGTTAGTAATGAGTTTA
AACGGGGGAGGCTAACTGAAACACGGAAGGAGACAATACCGGAAGGAACCCGCGCTATGACGGCAATAAA
AAGACAGAATAAAACGCACGGGTGTTGGGTCGTTTGTTCATAAACGCGGGG
